Addgene plasmid #147181: pGEX-6P-1-HsTNRC6C_1419-1511_P
Purpose: Bacterial Expression of HsTNRC6C_1419-1511
Depositing lab: Elisa Izaurralde. Depositing organization: Max Planck Institute for Developmental Biology.
Backbone
  Vector backbone: Unknown
  Vector type: Bacterial Expression
Growth in bacteria
  Bacterial resistance: Ampicillin, 100 μg/mL
  Growth temperature: 37°C
  Growth strain: DH5alpha
  Copy number: Low Copy
Gene/Insert
  Gene/Insert name: HsTNRC6C_1419-1511
  Species: H. sapiens (human)
  Entrez Gene: TNRC6C
  Cloning method: Unknown
Terms and licenses: Academic/Nonprofit Terms; Industry Terms: Not Available to Industry
Depositor comments: sequence of Hs TNRC6C isoform2 given by NCBI: NM_018996.3. Plasmids from this collection were made available to the research community and donated after the lab closed. Please note that the sequence provided by the depositing laboratory may be theoretical/predicted or based on Sanger sequencing results. There may be discrepancies between sequencing results obtained by Addgene and the depositor sequence. If an Addgene verified sequence is not available, please contact before placing your order to request that our lab fully sequence the plasmid.
How to cite: pGEX-6P-1-HsTNRC6C_1419-1511_P was a gift from Elisa Izaurralde (Addgene plasmid # 147181 ; http://n2t.net/addgene:147181 ; RRID:Addgene_147181)
