[The description below was written by a language model from this plasmid's Addgene catalogue record and pLannotate feature annotations shown in this document.]
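Description:
pGEX-6P-1-HsTNRC6C_1419-1511_P is a bacterial expression plasmid of about 5.2 kb for producing a short fragment of human TNRC6C as a glutathione S-transferase fusion in E. coli. The catalogue lists the backbone as unknown, but the plasmid name and the annotated features are consistent with a pGEX-6P-1-type vector. It replicates from a ColE1/pMB1-family origin and is selected with ampicillin through the bla (AmpR) gene under its own promoter. The record lists it as low copy. Only fragments of rop and the pBR322 bom region are annotated, along with leftover lac promoter/operator and lacZα sequences that are backbone remnants rather than functional parts of the expression cassette.

Expression is driven by the hybrid tac promoter followed by a lac operator. The plasmid also carries lacI under the lacIq promoter, so transcription is held off by the lac repressor until IPTG is added, independent of the host strain's own repressor level. The open reading frame starts with Schistosoma japonicum GST, which acts as an affinity and solubility tag. After a short linker it continues into the TNRC6C fragment, residues 1419–1511, numbered according to isoform 2. The linker is not annotated; in pGEX-6P vectors this position normally holds a PreScission protease cleavage site, but the feature table does not confirm this here.

TNRC6C is a GW182-family scaffold protein in miRNA-mediated silencing that bridges argonaute proteins to the CCR4-NOT and PAN deadenylase complexes. A purified GST-tagged fragment like this one would suit pull-down, binding or structural studies, although the record states only bacterial expression as the purpose. The meaning of the "_P" suffix in the name is not explained. The depositor also notes that the supplied sequence may be theoretical or based on Sanger sequencing rather than fully verified.
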