Features (pLannotate 1.2.2; 17 found; start..end, strand, type, name):
      6..107     -  CDS            yciV (fragment): RNAAM_ECOLI - Also known as trpH From Escherichia coli (strain K12).
    183..211     +  promoter       tac promoter: strong E. coli promoter; hybrid between the trp and lac UV5 promoters
    219..235     +  protein_bind   lac operator: The lac repressor binds to the lac operator to inhibit transcription in E. coli. This inhibition can be relieved by adding lactose or isopropyl-β-D-thiogalactopyranoside (IPTG). lac repressor encoded by lacI
    258..911     +  CDS            GST26_SCHJA: Experimental evidence at protein level: Swiss-Prot protein existence level 1. GST isoenzymes appear to play a central role in the parasite detoxification system. Other functions are also suspected including a role in increasing the solubility of haematin in the parasite gut. From Schistosoma japonicum (Blood fluke).
    939..1229    +  CDS            TNRC6C (fragment): TNR6C_HUMAN - Also known as KIAA1582. Experimental evidence at protein level: Swiss-Prot protein existence level 1. Plays a role in RNA-mediated gene silencing by micro-RNAs (miRNAs). Required for miRNA-dependent translational repression of complementary mRNAs by argonaute family proteins. As scaffoldng protein associates with argonaute proteins bound to partially complementary mRNAs and simultaneously can recruit CCR4-NOT and PAN deadenylase complexes. From Homo sapiens (Human).
   1260..1299    +  CDS            rop (fragment): Rop protein, which maintains plasmids at low copy number; rop
   1401..1441    +  misc_feature   bom (fragment): basis of mobility region from pBR322
   1546..1650    +  promoter       AmpR promoter: bla
   1651..2511    +  CDS            AmpR: β-lactamase; bla; confers resistance to ampicillin, carbenicillin, and related antibiotics
   2682..3270    +  rep_origin     ori: high-copy-number ColE1/pMB1/pBR322/pUC origin of replication
   3456..3507    -  misc_feature   bom (fragment): basis of mobility region from pBR322
   3514..3591    +  promoter       lacIq promoter: lacI (mutant); In the lacIq allele, a single base change in the promoter boosts expression of the lacI gene about 10-fold.
   3592..4674    +  CDS            lacI: lac repressor; lacI; The lac repressor binds to the lac operator to inhibit transcription in E. coli. This inhibition can be relieved by adding lactose or isopropyl-β-D-thiogalactopyranoside (IPTG).
   4687..4708    +  protein_bind   CAP binding site: CAP binding activates transcription in the presence of cAMP. E. coli catabolite activator protein
   4723..4753    +  promoter       lac promoter: promoter for the E. coli lac operon
   4761..4777    +  protein_bind   lac operator: The lac repressor binds to the lac operator to inhibit transcription in E. coli. This inhibition can be relieved by adding lactose or isopropyl-β-D-thiogalactopyranoside (IPTG). lac repressor encoded by lacI
   4797..4970    +  CDS            lacZα: LacZα fragment of β-galactosidase; lacZ fragment
>Addgene plasmid #147181 | pGEX-6P-1-HsTNRC6C_1419-1511_P | depositor full sequence | sequence record 289628 | Full Sequence
ACGTTATCGACTGCACGGTGCACCAATGCTTCTGGCGTCAGGCAGCCATCGGAAGCTGTGGTATGGCTGT
GCAGGTCGTAAATCACTGCATAATTCGTGTCGCTCAAGGCGCACTCCCGTTCTGGATAATGTTTTTTGCG
CCGACATCATAACGGTTCTGGCAAATATTCTGAAATGAGCTGTTGACAATTAATCATCGGCTCGTATAAT
GTGTGGAATTGTGAGCGGATAACAATTTCACACAGGAAACAGTATTCATGTCCCCTATACTAGGTTATTG
GAAAATTAAGGGCCTTGTGCAACCCACTCGACTTCTTTTGGAATATCTTGAAGAAAAATATGAAGAGCAT
TTGTATGAGCGCGATGAAGGTGATAAATGGCGAAACAAAAAGTTTGAATTGGGTTTGGAGTTTCCCAATC
TTCCTTATTATATTGATGGTGATGTTAAATTAACACAGTCTATGGCCATCATACGTTATATAGCTGACAA
GCACAACATGTTGGGTGGTTGTCCAAAAGAGCGTGCAGAGATTTCAATGCTTGAAGGAGCGGTTTTGGAT
ATTAGATACGGTGTTTCGAGAATTGCATATAGTAAAGACTTTGAAACTCTCAAAGTTGATTTTCTTAGCA
AGCTACCTGAAATGCTGAAAATGTTCGAAGATCGTTTATGTCATAAAACATATTTAAATGGTGATCATGT
AACCCATCCTGACTTCATGTTGTATGACGCTCTTGATGTTGTTTTATACATGGACCCAATGTGCCTGGAT
GCGTTCCCAAAATTAGTTTGTTTTAAAAAACGTATTGAAGCTATCCCACAAATTGATAAGTACTTGAAAT
CCAGCAAGTATATAGCATGGCCTTTGCAGGGCTGGCAAGCCACGTTTGGTGGTGGCGACCATCCTCCAAA
ATCGGATCTGGAAGTTCTGTTCCAGGGGCCCCTGGGATCCACCATCAACACCACCATCCAGGATGTCAAC
CGCTACCTCCTCAAGAGTGGAGGTAAACTGTCAGACATCAAATCGACGTGGTCCTCTGGCCCTACCTCCC
ACACGCAAGCCTCTCTGTCTCATGAACTATGGAAGGTGCCCAGAAACAGTACTGCACCCACGAGGCCACC
TCCAGGGTTAACCAATCCCAAGCCCTCCTCCACCTGGGGTGCCAGCCCCCTCGGCTGGACCAGCTCCTAC
TCCTCGGGTTCTGCCTGGAGCACCGACACCTCAGGAAGATGAGCGGCCGCATCGTGACTGACTGACGATC
TGCCTCGCGCGTTTCGGTGATGACGGTGAAAACCTCTGACACATGCAGCTCCCGGAGACGGTCACAGCTT
GTCTGTAAGCGGATGCCGGGAGCAGACAAGCCCGTCAGGGCGCGTCAGCGGGTGTTGGCGGGTGTCGGGG
CGCAGCCATGACCCAGTCACGTAGCGATAGCGGAGTGTATAATTCTTGAAGACGAAAGGGCCTCGTGATA
CGCCTATTTTTATAGGTTAATGTCATGATAATAATGGTTTCTTAGACGTCAGGTGGCACTTTTCGGGGAA
ATGTGCGCGGAACCCCTATTTGTTTATTTTTCTAAATACATTCAAATATGTATCCGCTCATGAGACAATA
ACCCTGATAAATGCTTCAATAATATTGAAAAAGGAAGAGTATGAGTATTCAACATTTCCGTGTCGCCCTT
ATTCCCTTTTTTGCGGCATTTTGCCTTCCTGTTTTTGCTCACCCAGAAACGCTGGTGAAAGTAAAAGATG
CTGAAGATCAGTTGGGTGCACGAGTGGGTTACATCGAACTGGATCTCAACAGCGGTAAGATCCTTGAGAG
TTTTCGCCCCGAAGAACGTTTTCCAATGATGAGCACTTTTAAAGTTCTGCTATGTGGCGCGGTATTATCC
CGTGTTGACGCCGGGCAAGAGCAACTCGGTCGCCGCATACACTATTCTCAGAATGACTTGGTTGAGTACT
CACCAGTCACAGAAAAGCATCTTACGGATGGCATGACAGTAAGAGAATTATGCAGTGCTGCCATAACCAT
GAGTGATAACACTGCGGCCAACTTACTTCTGACAACGATCGGAGGACCGAAGGAGCTAACCGCTTTTTTG
CACAACATGGGGGATCATGTAACTCGCCTTGATCGTTGGGAACCGGAGCTGAATGAAGCCATACCAAACG
ACGAGCGTGACACCACGATGCCTGCAGCAATGGCAACAACGTTGCGCAAACTATTAACTGGCGAACTACT
TACTCTAGCTTCCCGGCAACAATTAATAGACTGGATGGAGGCGGATAAAGTTGCAGGACCACTTCTGCGC
TCGGCCCTTCCGGCTGGCTGGTTTATTGCTGATAAATCTGGAGCCGGTGAGCGTGGGTCTCGCGGTATCA
TTGCAGCACTGGGGCCAGATGGTAAGCCCTCCCGTATCGTAGTTATCTACACGACGGGGAGTCAGGCAAC
TATGGATGAACGAAATAGACAGATCGCTGAGATAGGTGCCTCACTGATTAAGCATTGGTAACTGTCAGAC
CAAGTTTACTCATATATACTTTAGATTGATTTAAAACTTCATTTTTAATTTAAAAGGATCTAGGTGAAGA
TCCTTTTTGATAATCTCATGACCAAAATCCCTTAACGTGAGTTTTCGTTCCACTGAGCGTCAGACCCCGT
AGAAAAGATCAAAGGATCTTCTTGAGATCCTTTTTTTCTGCGCGTAATCTGCTGCTTGCAAACAAAAAAA
CCACCGCTACCAGCGGTGGTTTGTTTGCCGGATCAAGAGCTACCAACTCTTTTTCCGAAGGTAACTGGCT
TCAGCAGAGCGCAGATACCAAATACTGTCCTTCTAGTGTAGCCGTAGTTAGGCCACCACTTCAAGAACTC
TGTAGCACCGCCTACATACCTCGCTCTGCTAATCCTGTTACCAGTGGCTGCTGCCAGTGGCGATAAGTCG
TGTCTTACCGGGTTGGACTCAAGACGATAGTTACCGGATAAGGCGCAGCGGTCGGGCTGAACGGGGGGTT
CGTGCACACAGCCCAGCTTGGAGCGAACGACCTACACCGAACTGAGATACCTACAGCGTGAGCTATGAGA
AAGCGCCACGCTTCCCGAAGGGAGAAAGGCGGACAGGTATCCGGTAAGCGGCAGGGTCGGAACAGGAGAG
CGCACGAGGGAGCTTCCAGGGGGAAACGCCTGGTATCTTTATAGTCCTGTCGGGTTTCGCCACCTCTGAC
TTGAGCGTCGATTTTTGTGATGCTCGTCAGGGGGGCGGAGCCTATGGAAAAACGCCAGCAACGCGGCCTT
TTTACGGTTCCTGGCCTTTTGCTGGCCTTTTGCTCACATGTTCTTTCCTGCGTTATCCCCTGATTCTGTG
GATAACCGTATTACCGCCTTTGAGTGAGCTGATACCGCTCGCCGCAGCCGAACGACCGAGCGCAGCGAGT
CAGTGAGCGAGGAAGCGGAAGAGCGCCTGATGCGGTATTTTCTCCTTACGCATCTGTGCGGTATTTCACA
CCGCATAAATTCCGACACCATCGAATGGTGCAAAACCTTTCGCGGTATGGCATGATAGCGCCCGGAAGAG
AGTCAATTCAGGGTGGTGAATGTGAAACCAGTAACGTTATACGATGTCGCAGAGTATGCCGGTGTCTCTT
ATCAGACCGTTTCCCGCGTGGTGAACCAGGCCAGCCACGTTTCTGCGAAAACGCGGGAAAAAGTGGAAGC
GGCGATGGCGGAGCTGAATTACATTCCCAACCGCGTGGCACAACAACTGGCGGGCAAACAGTCGTTGCTG
ATTGGCGTTGCCACCTCCAGTCTGGCCCTGCACGCGCCGTCGCAAATTGTCGCGGCGATTAAATCTCGCG
CCGATCAACTGGGTGCCAGCGTGGTGGTGTCGATGGTAGAACGAAGCGGCGTCGAAGCCTGTAAAGCGGC
GGTGCACAATCTTCTCGCGCAACGCGTCAGTGGGCTGATCATTAACTATCCGCTGGATGACCAGGATGCC
ATTGCTGTGGAAGCTGCCTGCACTAATGTTCCGGCGTTATTTCTTGATGTCTCTGACCAGACACCCATCA
ACAGTATTATTTTCTCCCATGAAGACGGTACGCGACTGGGCGTGGAGCATCTGGTCGCATTGGGTCACCA
GCAAATCGCGCTGTTAGCGGGCCCATTAAGTTCTGTCTCGGCGCGTCTGCGTCTGGCTGGCTGGCATAAA
TATCTCACTCGCAATCAAATTCAGCCGATAGCGGAACGGGAAGGCGACTGGAGTGCCATGTCCGGTTTTC
AACAAACCATGCAAATGCTGAATGAGGGCATCGTTCCCACTGCGATGCTGGTTGCCAACGATCAGATGGC
GCTGGGCGCAATGCGCGCCATTACCGAGTCCGGGCTGCGCGTTGGTGCGGATATCTCGGTAGTGGGATAC
GACGATACCGAAGACAGCTCATGTTATATCCCGCCGTCAACCACCATCAAACAGGATTTTCGCCTGCTGG
GGCAAACCAGCGTGGACCGCTTGCTGCAACTCTCTCAGGGCCAGGCGGTGAAGGGCAATCAGCTGTTGCC
CGTCTCACTGGTGAAAAGAAAAACCACCCTGGCGCCCAATACGCAAACCGCCTCTCCCCGCGCGTTGGCC
GATTCATTAATGCAGCTGGCACGACAGGTTTCCCGACTGGAAAGCGGGCAGTGAGCGCAACGCAATTAAT
GTGAGTTAGCTCACTCATTAGGCACCCCAGGCTTTACACTTTATGCTTCCGGCTCGTATGTTGTGTGGAA
TTGTGAGCGGATAACAATTTCACACAGGAAACAGCTATGACCATGATTACGGATTCACTGGCCGTCGTTT
TACAACGTCGTGACTGGGAAAACCCTGGCGTTACCCAACTTAATCGCCTTGCAGCACATCCCCCTTTCGC
CAGCTGGCGTAATAGCGAAGAGGCCCGCACCGATCGCCCTTCCCAACAGTTGCGCAGCCTGAATGGCGAA
TGGCGCTTTGCCTGGTTTCCGGCACCAGAAGCGGTGCCGGAAAGCTGGCTGGAGTGCGATCTTCCTGAGG
CCGATACTGTCGTCGTCCCCTCAAACTGGCAGATGCACGGTTACGATGCGCCCATCTACACCAACGTAAC
CTATCCCATTACGGTCAATCCGCCGTTTGTTCCCACGGAGAATCCGACGGGTTGTTACTCGCTCACATTT
AATGTTGATGAAAGCTGGCTACAGGAAGGCCAGACGCGAATTATTTTTGATGGCGTTGGAATT
